>Addgene plasmid #160961 | pMKO.1-shNuf2 | addgene full sequence | sequence record 319404 | Addgene NGS Result
GAGGGCCTATTTCCCATGATTCCTTCATATTTGCATATACGATACAAGGCTGTTAGAGAGATAATTAGAA
TTAATTTGACTGTAAACACAAAGATATTAGTACAAAATACGTGACGTAGAAAGTAATAATTTCTTGGGTA
GTTTGCAGTTTTAAAATTATGTTTTAAAATGGACTATCATATGCTTACCGTAACTTGAAAGTATTTCGAT
TTCTTGGCTTTATATATCTTGTGGAAAGGACGAAACACCGGCTATGTACTGGTTGGAATAAACTCGAGTT
TATTCCAACCAGTACATAGTTTTTGAATTCGCCAGCACAGTGGTCGACCCTGTGGAATGTGTGTCAGTTA
GGGTGTGGAAAGTCCCCAGGCTTCCCAGCAGGCAGAAGTATGCAAAGCATGCATCTCAATTAGTCAGCAA
CCAGGTGTGGAAAGTCCCCAGGCTCCCCAGCAGGCAGAAGTATGCAAAGCATGCATCTCAATTAGTCAGC
AACCATAGTCCCGCCCCTAACTCCGCCCATCCCGCCCCTAACTCCGCCCAGTTCCGCCCATTCTCCGCCC
CATGGCTGACTAATTTTTTTTATTTATGCAGAGGCCGAGGCCGCCTCGGCCTCTGAGCTATTCCAGAAGT
AGTGAGGAGGCTTTTTTGGAGGCCTAGGCTTTTGCAAAAAGCTTACCATGACCGAGTACAAGCCCACGGT
GCGCCTCGCCACCCGCGACGACGTCCCCAGGGCCGTACGCACCCTCGCCGCCGCGTTCGCCGACTACCCC
GCCACGCGCCACACCGTCGATCCGGACCGCCACATCGAGCGGGTCACCGAGCTGCAAGAACTCTTCCTCA
CGCGCGTCGGGCTCGACATCGGCAAGGTGTGGGTCGCGGACGACGGCGCCGCGGTGGCGGTCTGGACCAC
GCCGGAGAGCGTCGAAGCGGGGGCGGTGTTCGCCGAGATCGGCCCGCGCATGGCCGAGTTGAGCGGTTCC
CGGCTGGCCGCGCAGCAACAGATGGAAGGCCTCCTGGCGCCGCACCGGCCCAAGGAGCCCGCGTGGTTCC
TGGCCACCGTCGGCGTCTCGCCCGACCACCAGGGCAAGGGTCTGGGCAGCGCCGTCGTGCTCCCCGGAGT
GGAGGCGGCCGAGCGCGCCGGGGTGCCCGCCTTCCTGGAGACCTCCGCGCCCCGCAACCTCCCCTTCTAC
GAGCGGCTCGGCTTCACCGTCACCGCCGACGTCGAGGTGCCCGAAGGACCGCGCACCTGGTGCATGACCC
GCAAGCCCGGTGCCTGACGCCCGCCCCACGACCCGCAGCGCCCGACCGAAAGGAGCGCACGACCCCATGC
ATCGATTAGTCCAATTTGTTAAAGACAGGATATCAGTGGTCCAGGCTCTAGTTTTGACTCAACAATATCA
CCAGCTGAAGCCTATAGAGTACGAGCCATAGATAAAATAAAAGATTTTATTTAGTCTCCAGAAAAAGGGG
GGAATGAAAGACCCCACCTGTAGGTTTGGCAAGCTAGCTTAAGTAACGCCATTTTGCAAGGCATGGAAAA
ATACATAACTGAGAATAGAGAAGTTCAGATCAAGGTCAGGAACAGATGGAACAGGGTCGACCCTAGAGAA
CCATCAGATGTTTCCAGGGTGCCCCAAGGACCTGAAATGACCCTGTGCCTTATTTGAACTAACCAATCAG
TTCGCTTCTCGCTTCTGTTCGCGCGCTTCTGCTCCCCGAGCTCAATAAAAGAGCCCACAACCCCTCACTC
GGGGCGCCAGTCCTCCGATTGACTGAGTCGCCCGGGTACCCGTGTATCCAATAAACCCTCTTGCAGTTGC
ATCCGACTTGTGGTCTCGCTGTTCCTTGGGAGGGTCTCCTCTGAGTGATTGACTACCCGTCAGCGGGGGT
CTTTCATTTGGGGGCTCGTCCGGGATCGGGAGACCCCTGCCCAGGGACCACCGACCCACCACCGGGAGGT
AAGCTGGCTGCCTCGCGCGTTTCGGTGATGACGGTGAAAACCTCTGACACATGCAGCTCCCGGAGACGGT
CACAGCTTGTCTGTAAGCGGATGCCGGGAGCAGACAAGCCCGTCAGGGCGCGTCAGCGGGTGTTGGCGGG
TGTCGGGGCGCAGCCATGACCCAGTCACGTAGCGATAGCGGAGTGTAGATCCGGCTGTGGAATGTGTGTC
AGTTAGGGTGTGGAAAGTCCCCAGGCTCCCCAGCAGGCAGAAGTATGCAAAGCATGCATCTCAATTAGTC
AGCAACCAGGTGTGGAAAGTCCCCAGGCTCCCCAGCAGGCAGAAGTATGCAAAGCATGCATCTCAATTAG
TCAGCAACCATAGTCCCGCCCCTAACTCCGCCCATCCCGCCCCTAACTCCGCCCAGTTCCGCCCATTCTC
CGCCCCATGGCTGACTAATTTTTTTTATTTATGCAGAGGCCGAGGCCGCCTCGGCCTCTGAGCTATTCCA
GAAGTAGTGAGGAGGCTTTTTTGGAGGCCTAGGCTTTTGCAAAAAGCTTACTGGCTTAACTATGCGGCAT
CAGAGCAGATTGTACTGAGAGTGCACCATATGCGGTGTGAAATACCGCACAGATGCGTAAGGAGAAAATA
CCGCATCAGGCGCTCTTCCGCTTCCTCGCTCACTGACTCGCTGCGCTCGGTCGTTCGGCTGCGGCGAGCG
GTATCAGCTCACTCAAAGGCGGTAATACGGTTATCCACAGAATCAGGGGATAACGCAGGAAAGAACATGT
GAGCAAAAGGCCAGCAAAAGGCCAGGAACCGTAAAAAGGCCGCGTTGCTGGCGTTTTTCCATAGGCTCCG
CCCCCCTGACGAGCATCACAAAAATCGACGCTCAAGTCAGAGGTGGCGAAACCCGACAGGACTATAAAGA
TACCAGGCGTTTCCCCCTGGAAGCTCCCTCGTGCGCTCTCCTGTTCCGACCCTGCCGCTTACCGGATACC
TGTCCGCCTTTCTCCCTTCGGGAAGCGTGGCGCTTTCTCATAGCTCACGCTGTAGGTATCTCAGTTCGGT
GTAGGTCGTTCGCTCCAAGCTGGGCTGTGTGCACGAACCCCCCGTTCAGCCCGACCGCTGCGCCTTATCC
GGTAACTATCGTCTTGAGTCCAACCCGGTAAGACACGACTTATCGCCACTGGCAGCAGCCACTGGTAACA
GGATTAGCAGAGCGAGGTATGTAGGCGGTGCTACAGAGTTCTTGAAGTGGTGGCCTAACTACGGCTACAC
TAGAAGAACAGTATTTGGTATCTGCGCTCTGCTGAAGCCAGTTACCTTCGGAAAAAGAGTTGGTAGCTCT
TGATCCGGCAAACAAACCACCGCTGGTAGCGGTGGTTTTTTTGTTTGCAAGCAGCAGATTACGCGCAGAA
AAAAAGGATCTCAAGAAGATCCTTTGATCTTTTCTACGGGGTCTGACGCTCAGTGGAACGAAAACTCACG
TTAAGGGATTTTGGTCATGAGATTATCAAAAAGGATCTTCACCTAGATCCTTTTAAATTAAAAATGAAGT
TTTAAATCAATCTAAAGTATATATGAGTAAACTTGGTCTGACAGTTACCAATGCTTAATCAGTGAGGCAC
CTATCTCAGCGATCTGTCTATTTCGTTCATCCATAGTTGCCTGACTCCCCGTCGTGTAGATAACTACGAT
ACGGGAGGGCTTACCATCTGGCCCCAGTGCTGCAATGATACCGCGAGACCCACGCTCACCGGCTCCAGAT
TTATCAGCAATAAACCAGCCAGCCGGAAGGGCCGAGCGCAGAAGTGGTCCTGCAACTTTATCCGCCTCCA
TCCAGTCTATTAATTGTTGCCGGGAAGCTAGAGTAAGTAGTTCGCCAGTTAATAGTTTGCGCAACGTTGT
TGCCATTGCTACAGGCATCGTGGTGTCACGCTCGTCGTTTGGTATGGCTTCATTCAGCTCCGGTTCCCAA
CGATCAAGGCGAGTTACATGATCCCCCATGTTGTGCAAAAAAGCGGTTAGCTCCTTCGGTCCTCCGATCG
TTGTCAGAAGTAAGTTGGCCGCAGTGTTATCACTCATGGTTATGGCAGCACTGCATAATTCTCTTACTGT
CATGCCATCCGTAAGATGCTTTTCTGTGACTGGTGAGTACTCAACCAAGTCATTCTGAGAATAGTGTATG
CGGCGACCGAGTTGCTCTTGCCCGGCGTCAATACGGGATAATACCGCGCCACATAGCAGAACTTTAAAAG
TGCTCATCATTGGAAAACGTTCTTCGGGGCGAAAACTCTCAAGGATCTTACCGCTGTTGAGATCCAGTTC
GATGTAACCCACTCGTGCACCCAACTGATCTTCAGCATCTTTTACTTTCACCAGCGTTTCTGGGTGAGCA
AAAACAGGAAGGCAAAATGCCGCAAAAAAGGGAATAAGGGCGACACGGAAATGTTGAATACTCATACTCT
TCCTTTTTCAATATTATTGAAGCATTTATCAGGGTTATTGTCTCATGAGCGGATACATATTTGAATGTAT
TTAGAAAAATAAACAAATAGGGGTTCCGCGCACATTTCCCCGAAAAGTGCCACCTAAATTGTAAGCGTTA
ATATTTTGTTAAAATTCGCGTTAAATTTTTGTTAAATCAGCTCATTTTTTAACCAATAGGCCGAAATCGG
CAAAATCCCTTAATTATTGAAGCATTTATCAGGGTTATTGTCTCATGAGCGGATACATATTTGAATGTAT
TTAGAAAAATAAACAAATAGGGGTTCCGCGCACATTTCCCCGAAAAGTGCCACCTGACGTCTAAGAAACC
ATTATTATCATGACATTAACCTATAAAAATAGGCGTATCACGAGGCCCTTTCGTCTTCAAGAATTAGCTT
GGCCATTGCATACGTTGTATCCATATCATAATATGTACATTTATATTGGCTCATGTCCAACATTACCGCC
ATGTTGACATTGATTATTGACTAGTTATTAATAGTAATCAATTACGGGGTCATTAGTTCATAGCCCATAT
ATGGAGTTCCGCGTTACATAACTTACGGTAAATGGCCCGCCTGGCTGACCGCCCAACGACCCCCGCCCAT
TGACGTCAATAATGACGTATGTTCCCATAGTAACGCCAATAGGGACTTTCCATTGACGTCAATGGGTGGA
GTATTTACGGTAAACTGCCCACTTGGCAGTACATCAAGTGTATCATATGCCAAGTACGCCCCCTATTGAC
GTCAATGACGGTAAATGGCCCGCCTGGCATTATGCCCAGTACATGACCTTATGGGACTTTCCTACTTGGC
AGTACATCTACGTATTAGTCATCGCTATTACCATGGTGATGCGGTTTTGGCAGTACATCAATGGGCGTGG
ATAGCGGTTTGACTCACGGGGATTTCCAAGTCTCCACCCCATTGACGTCAATGGGAGTTTGTTTTGGCAC
CAAAATCAACGGGACTTTCCAAAATGTCGTAACAACTCCGCCCCATTGACGCAAATGGGCGGTAGGCGTG
TACGGTGGGAGGTCTATATAAGCAGAGCTCAATAAAAGAGCCCACAACCCCTCACTCGGCGCGCCAGTCT
TCCGATAGACTGCGTCGCCCGGGTACCCGTATTCCCAATAAAGCCTCTTGCTGTTTGCATCCGAATCGTG
GTCTCGCTGTTCCTTGGGAGGGTCTCCTCTGAGTGATTGACTACCCACGACGGGGGTCTTTCATTTGGGG
GCTCGTCCGGGATTTGGAGACCCCTGCCCAGGGACCACCGACCCACCACCGGGAGGTAAGCTGGCCAGCA
ACTTATCTGTGTCTGTCCGATTGTCTAGTGTCTATGTTTGATGTTATGCGCCTGCGTCTGTACTAGTTAG
CTAACTAGCTCTGTATCTGGCGGACCCGTGGTGGAACTGACGAGTTCTGAACACCCGGCCGCAACCCTGG
GAGACGTCCCAGGGACTTTGGGGGCCGTTTTTGTGGCCCGACCTGAGGAAGGGAGTCGATGTGGAATCCG
ACCCCGTCAGGATATGTGGTTCTGGTAGGAGACGAGAACCTAAAACAGTTCCCGCCTCCGTCTGAATTTT
TGCTTTCGGTTTGGAACCGAAGCCGCGCGTCTTGTCTGCTGCAGCGCTGCAGCATCGTTCTGTGTTGTCT
CTGTCTGACTGTGTTTCTGTATTTGTCTGAAAATTAGGGCCAGACTGTTACCACTCCCTTAAGTTTGACC
TTAGGTCACTGGAAAGATGTCGAGCGGATCGCTCACAACCAGTCGGTAGATGTCAAGAAGAGACGTTGGG
TTACCTTCTGCTCTGCAGAATGGCCAACCTTTAACGTCGGATGGCCGCGAGACGGCACCTTTAACCGAGA
CCTCATCACCCAGGTTAAGATCAAGGTCTTTTCACCTGGCCCGCATGGACACCCAGACCAGGTCCCCTAC
ATCGTGACCTGGGAAGCCTTGGCTTTTGACCCCCCTCCCTGGGTCAAGCCCTTTGTACACCCTAAGCCTC
CGCCTCCTCTTCCTCCATCCGCCCCGTCTCTCCCCCTTGAACCTCCTCGTTCGACCCCGCCTCGATCCTC
CCTTTATCCAGCCCTCACTCCTTCTCTAGGCGCCGGAATTGAAGATCTGTCGACAAGGTCGGGCAGGAA
Features (pLannotate 1.2.2; 20 found; start..end, strand, type, name):
      1..241     +  promoter       U6 promoter: RNA polymerase III promoter for human U6 snRNA
    352..423     +  promoter       SV40 promoter (fragment): SV40 enhancer and early promoter
    450..660     +  promoter       SV40 promoter: SV40 early promoter
    678..1277    +  CDS            PuroR: puromycin N-acetyltransferase; pac from Streptomyces alboniger; confers resistance to puromycin
   1331..1431    +  CDS            env (fragment): murine leukemia virus gPr80 envelope polyprotein precursor; env; proteolytically cleaved into gp70SU and p15TM subunits
   1473..1898    +  LTR            3' LTR (ΔU3): self-inactivating 3' long terminal repeat (LTR) from Moloney murine leukemia virus
   1967..2007    +  CDS            rop (fragment): Rop protein, which maintains plasmids at low copy number; rop
   2109..2147    +  misc_feature   bom (fragment): basis of mobility region from pBR322
   2164..2493    +  promoter       SV40 promoter: SV40 enhancer and early promoter
   2499..2600    +  misc_feature   bom (fragment): basis of mobility region from pBR322
   2786..3374    -  rep_origin     ori: high-copy-number ColE1/pMB1/pBR322/pUC origin of replication
   3545..4405    -  CDS            AmpR: β-lactamase; bla; confers resistance to ampicillin, carbenicillin, and related antibiotics
   4406..4510    -  promoter       AmpR promoter: bla
   4536..4632    -  rep_origin     M13 ori (fragment): M13 bacteriophage origin of replication; arrow indicates direction of (+) strand synthesis
   4633..4720    -  promoter       AmpR promoter (fragment): bla
   4906..5285    +  enhancer       CMV enhancer: human cytomegalovirus immediate early enhancer
   5286..5489    +  promoter       CMV promoter: human cytomegalovirus (CMV) immediate early promoter
   5490..5665    +  LTR            5' LTR (truncated): truncated long terminal repeat from Moloney murine sarcoma virus
   5787..6061    +  misc_feature   MESV Ψ (fragment): packaging signal of murine embryonic stem cell virus
   6128..6544    +  CDS            gag (truncated): truncated Moloney murine leukemia virus (MMLV) gag gene lacking the start codon
