[The description below was written by a language model from this plasmid's Addgene catalogue record and pLannotate feature annotations shown in this document.]
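Description:
pMKO.1-shNuf2 is a gammaretroviral RNAi vector built on the pMKO.1 puro backbone and carrying a short hairpin RNA directed against mouse Nuf2 (also known as Cdca1), which encodes a kinetochore component. The hairpin was cloned by restriction digestion between AgeI and EcoRI sites (the AgeI site was lost in cloning), placing it immediately downstream of a human U6 RNA polymerase III promoter, which drives high-level constitutive expression of small RNAs. The hairpin itself is not annotated in the feature table but would lie in the gap between the U6 promoter and the next cassette, where an SV40 early promoter drives puromycin N-acetyltransferase for selection of stably transduced mammalian cells.

The viral framework consists of a CMV enhancer/promoter fused to a truncated 5′ LTR, which supports strong genomic RNA transcription in packaging cells, followed by a Ψ packaging signal extended into a truncated, start-codon-less gag region that improves encapsidation. A small residual env fragment precedes the 3′ LTR, which carries a U3 deletion. After reverse transcription this deletion is copied to the 5′ end, giving a self-inactivating provirus in which the internal U6 and SV40 promoters operate without LTR interference. Gag-pol and envelope functions are absent and must be supplied in trans.

In bacteria the plasmid replicates from a high-copy ColE1/pUC-type origin and is selected with ampicillin. An additional SV40 promoter element sits in the plasmid backbone outside the provirus. The sequenced record is about 200 nt longer than the catalogue's stated total size. The construct is used to knock down Nuf2 stably in mouse cells, and the associated study concerns adipocyte progenitor quiescence.
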