Addgene plasmid #160961: pMKO.1-shNuf2
Purpose: Nuf2 shRNA in pMKO.1 retroviral vector
Depositing lab: Matthew Steinhauser. Depositing organization: Brigham and Women's Hospital. Publication: Targeting nuclear receptor NR4A1-dependent adipocyte progenitor quiescence promotes metabolic adaptation to obesity. Zhang Y, Federation AJ, Kim S, O'Keefe JP, Lun M, Xiang D, Brown JD, Steinhauser ML. J Clin Invest. 2018 Nov 1;128(11):4898-4911. doi: 10.1172/JCI98353. Epub 2018 Oct 2. PubMed 30277475.
Backbone
  Vector backbone: pMKO.1 puro
  Backbone manufacturer: Addgene 8452
  Backbone size w/o insert (bp): 6340
  Total vector size (bp): 6369
  Vector type: Retroviral, RNAi
  Selectable markers: Puromycin
Growth in bacteria
  Bacterial resistance: Ampicillin, 100 μg/mL
  Growth temperature: 37°C
  Growth strain: NEB Stable
  Copy number: High Copy
Gene/Insert
  Gene/Insert name: Nuf2 shRNA
  gRNA/shRNA sequence: TRCN0000244489: CTATGTACTGGTTGGAATAAA
  Species: M. musculus (mouse)
  Entrez Gene: Nuf2 (a.k.a. 2410003C07Rik, AU044112, C85691, Cdca, Cdca1, NUF2R, Nuf)
  Promoter: U6
  Cloning method: Restriction Enzyme; 5′ cloning site AgeI (destroyed during cloning); 3′ cloning site EcoRI (not destroyed)
  Sequencing primers: 5′ hU6; 3′ pMKO.1 Rev: GCTTGTACTCGGTCATGGTAAGC
Terms and licenses: Academic/Nonprofit Terms; Industry Terms: Not Available to Industry
How to cite: pMKO.1-shNuf2 was a gift from Matthew Steinhauser (Addgene plasmid # 160961 ; http://n2t.net/addgene:160961 ; RRID:Addgene_160961)
